Addgene plasmid #77768: CSK gRNA (BRDN0001149071)
Purpose: 3rd generation lentiviral gRNA plasmid targeting human CSK
Depositing lab: John Doench & David Root. Depositing organization: Broad Institute. Publication: Optimized sgRNA design to maximize activity and minimize off-target effects of CRISPR-Cas9. Doench JG, Fusi N, Sullender M, Hegde M, Vaimberg EW, Donovan KF, Smith I, Tothova Z, Wilen C, Orchard R, Virgin HW, Listgarten J, Root DE. Nat Biotechnol. 2016 Jan 18. doi: 10.1038/nbt.3437. PubMed 26780180.
Backbone
  Vector backbone: lentiGuide-Puro
  Backbone manufacturer: Zhang Lab (Addgene plasmid # 52963)
  Vector type: Mammalian Expression, Lentiviral, CRISPR
  Selectable markers: Puromycin
Growth in bacteria
  Bacterial resistance: Ampicillin, 100 μg/mL
  Growth temperature: 37°C
  Growth strain: DH5alpha
  Copy number: High Copy
Gene/Insert
  Gene/Insert name: CSK (alt names: CSK; NM_001127190.1)
  gRNA/shRNA sequence: TGATGCTGGGCGATTACCGA
  Species: H. sapiens (human)
  Entrez Gene: CSK
  Promoter: hU6
  Cloning method: Unknown
  Sequencing primers: 5′ U6-F; 3′ pS2-R
Terms and licenses: Academic/Nonprofit Terms; Industry Terms: Not Available to Industry
Depositor comments: The gRNA was designed to target the following Genbank reference sequence(s): NM_001127190.1,NM_004383.2. Note that this plasmid does NOT contain Cas9. It should be used in conjunction with lentiCas9-Blast (Addgene #52962) or otherwise with cell lines already expressing Cas9. Browse the full kinome gRNA library at http://www.addgene.org/pooled-library/broadgpp-human-kinome/ or visit http://www.broadinstitute.org/rnai/public/ for detailed protocols and information.
How to cite: CSK gRNA (BRDN0001149071) was a gift from John Doench & David Root (Addgene plasmid # 77768 ; http://n2t.net/addgene:77768 ; RRID:Addgene_77768)
