[The description below was written by a language model from this plasmid's Addgene catalogue record and pLannotate feature annotations shown in this document.]
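Description:
CSK gRNA (BRDN0001149071) is a third-generation lentiviral transfer plasmid built on the lentiGuide-Puro backbone that expresses a single CRISPR guide RNA against human CSK. The assembled sequence is about 8.3 kb. It is propagated in E. coli as a high-copy plasmid through a ColE1/pUC-type origin with ampicillin selection from the β-lactamase gene. An f1 origin, an SV40 origin and remnants of lac and T7/T3 cloning-vector elements are also annotated in the backbone.

The viral portion runs from an RSV promoter fused to a truncated HIV-1 5' LTR, which makes genomic RNA production Tat-independent, through the Ψ packaging signal, a gag fragment, the Rev response element and a cPPT/CTS, to a self-inactivating ΔU3 3' LTR followed by an SV40 polyadenylation signal. Two expression units sit between the LTRs. A human U6 RNA polymerase III promoter drives the CSK-targeting spacer joined to the Streptococcus pyogenes Cas9 guide RNA scaffold. Downstream, the EF-1α core promoter with its intron A drives puromycin N-acetyltransferase for selection of transduced mammalian cells, and a WPRE enhances transcript expression.

The guide was designed against two CSK reference transcripts, and the depositor comments associate the plasmid with a human kinome gRNA library. The plasmid carries no Cas9, so it must be paired with a separate Cas9 lentiviral vector or used in cells that already express Cas9. Because viral structural and regulatory genes are absent, virus production also requires packaging and envelope functions supplied in trans. Its typical use is Cas9-mediated disruption of CSK in human cells, with puromycin enriching for cells that have integrated the guide cassette.
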