Features (pLannotate 1.2.2; 29 found; start..end, strand, type, name):
     14..80      +  CDS            small t antigen (fragment): SV40 (simian virus 40) small t antigen
    106..317     +  promoter       EF-1α core promoter: core promoter for human elongation factor EF-1α
    318..1256    +  intron         EF-1α intron A: intron upstream of the start codon of human EF-1α
   1278..1877    +  CDS            PuroR (fragment): puromycin N-acetyltransferase; pac from Streptomyces; confers resistance to puromycin
   1893..2481    +  misc_feature   WPRE: woodchuck hepatitis virus posttranscriptional regulatory element
   2532..2551    +  misc_feature   cPPT/CTS (fragment): central polypurine tract and central termination sequence of HIV-1
   2553..2786    +  LTR            3' LTR (ΔU3): self-inactivating 3' long terminal repeat (LTR) from HIV-1
   2864..2985    +  polyA_signal   SV40 poly(A) signal: SV40 polyadenylation signal
   3025..3160    +  rep_origin     SV40 ori: SV40 origin of replication
   3181..3199    -  promoter       T7 promoter: promoter for bacteriophage T7 RNA polymerase
   3207..3362    +  CDS            lacZα (fragment): LacZα fragment of β-galactosidase; lacZ fragment
   3367..3795    +  rep_origin     f1 ori (sequence partly withheld): f1 bacteriophage origin of replication; arrow indicates direction of (+) strand synthesis
   3848..3952    +  promoter       AmpR promoter: bla
   3953..4813    +  CDS            AmpR: β-lactamase; bla; confers resistance to ampicillin, carbenicillin, and related antibiotics
   4984..5572    +  rep_origin     ori: high-copy-number ColE1/pMB1/pBR322/pUC origin of replication
   5755..5847    +  CDS            lacI (fragment): lac repressor; lacI; The lac repressor binds to the lac operator to inhibit transcription in E. coli. This inhibition can be relieved by adding lactose or isopropyl-β-D-thiogalactopyranoside (IPTG).
   5860..5881    +  protein_bind   CAP binding site: CAP binding activates transcription in the presence of cAMP. E. coli catabolite activator protein
   5896..5926    +  promoter       lac promoter: promoter for the E. coli lac operon
   5934..5950    +  protein_bind   lac operator: The lac repressor binds to the lac operator to inhibit transcription in E. coli. This inhibition can be relieved by adding lactose or isopropyl-β-D-thiogalactopyranoside (IPTG). lac repressor encoded by lacI
   5995..6013    +  promoter       T3 promoter: promoter for bacteriophage T3 RNA polymerase
   6041..6267    +  promoter       RSV promoter: Rous sarcoma virus enhancer/promoter
   6268..6448    +  LTR            5' LTR (truncated): truncated 5' long terminal repeat (LTR) from HIV-1
   6495..6620    +  misc_feature   HIV-1 Ψ: packaging signal of human immunodeficiency virus type 1
   6604..6967    +  CDS            HIV-1 gag (fragment): gag protein from human immunodeficiency virus 1; gag
   7113..7346    +  misc_feature   RRE: The Rev response element (RRE) of HIV-1 allows for Rev-dependent mRNA export from the nucleus to the cytoplasm.
   7723..7749    +  CDS            Rev (fragment): human immunodeficiency virus 1 (HIV-1) Rev protein; rev; enhances nuclear export of unspliced and incompletely spliced viral mRNAs
   7753..7993    +  promoter       U6 promoter: RNA polymerase III promoter for human U6 snRNA
   8023..8098    +  misc_RNA       gRNA scaffold: guide RNA scaffold for the Streptococcus pyogenes CRISPR/Cas9 system
   8154..8271    +  misc_feature   cPPT/CTS: central polypurine tract and central termination sequence of HIV-1
>Addgene plasmid #77768 | CSK gRNA (BRDN0001149071) | addgene full sequence | sequence record 188380 | Addgene Assembled Sequence
CCCGGGTGCAAAGATGGATAAAGTTTTAAACAGAGAGGAATCTTTGCAGCTAATGGACCTTCTAGGTCTT
GAAAGGAGTGGGAATTGGCTCCGGTGCCCGTCAGTGGGCAGAGCGCACATCGCCCACAGTCCCCGAGAAG
TTGGGGGGAGGGGTCGGCAATTGATCCGGTGCCTAGAGAAGGTGGCGCGGGGTAAACTGGGAAAGTGATG
TCGTGTACTGGCTCCGCCTTTTTCCCGAGGGTGGGGGAGAACCGTATATAAGTGCAGTAGTCGCCGTGAA
CGTTCTTTTTCGCAACGGGTTTGCCGCCAGAACACAGGTAAGTGCCGTGTGTGGTTCCCGCGGGCCTGGC
CTCTTTACGGGTTATGGCCCTTGCGTGCCTTGAATTACTTCCACCTGGCTGCAGTACGTGATTCTTGATC
CCGAGCTTCGGGTTGGAAGTGGGTGGGAGAGTTCGAGGCCTTGCGCTTAAGGAGCCCCTTCGCCTCGTGC
TTGAGTTGAGGCCTGGCCTGGGCGCTGGGGCCGCCGCGTGCGAATCTGGTGGCACCTTCGCGCCTGTCTC
GCTGCTTTCGATAAGTCTCTAGCCATTTAAAATTTTTGATGACCTGCTGCGACGCTTTTTTTCTGGCAAG
ATAGTCTTGTAAATGCGGGCCAAGATCTGCACACTGGTATTTCGGTTTTTGGGGCCGCGGGCGGCGACGG
GGCCCGTGCGTCCCAGCGCACATGTTCGGCGAGGCGGGGCCTGCGAGCGCGGCCACCGAGAATCGGACGG
GGGTAGTCTCAAGCTGGCCGGCCTGCTCTGGTGCCTGGCCTCGCGCCGCCGTGTATCGCCCCGCCCTGGG
CGGCAAGGCTGGCCCGGTCGGCACCAGTTGCGTGAGCGGAAAGATGGCCGCTTCCCGGCCCTGCTGCAGG
GAGCTCAAAATGGAGGACGCGGCGCTCGGGAGAGCGGGCGGGTGAGTCACCCACACAAAGGAAAAGGGCC
TTTCCGTCCTCAGCCGTCGCTTCATGTGACTCCACGGAGTACCGGGCGCCGTCCAGGCACCTCGATTAGT
TCTCGAGCTTTTGGAGTACGTCGTCTTTAGGTTGGGGGGAGGGGTTTTATGCGATGGAGTTTCCCCACAC
TGAGTGGGTGGAGACTGAAGTTAGGCCAGCTTGGCACTTGATGTAATTCTCCTTGGAATTTGCCCTTTTT
GAGTTTGGATCTTGGTTCATTCTCAAGCCTCAGACAGTGGTTCAAAGTTTTTTTCTTCCATTTCAGGTGT
CGTGACGTACGGCCACCATGACCGAGTACAAGCCCACGGTGCGCCTCGCCACCCGCGACGACGTCCCCAG
GGCCGTACGCACCCTCGCCGCCGCGTTCGCCGACTACCCCGCCACGCGCCACACCGTCGATCCGGACCGC
CACATCGAGCGGGTCACCGAGCTGCAAGAACTCTTCCTCACGCGCGTCGGGCTCGACATCGGCAAGGTGT
GGGTCGCGGACGACGGCGCCGCCGTGGCGGTCTGGACCACGCCGGAGAGCGTCGAAGCGGGGGCGGTGTT
CGCCGAGATCGGCCCGCGCATGGCCGAGTTGAGCGGTTCCCGGCTGGCCGCGCAGCAACAGATGGAAGGC
CTCCTGGCGCCGCACCGGCCCAAGGAGCCCGCGTGGTTCCTGGCCACCGTCGGAGTCTCGCCCGACCACC
AGGGCAAGGGTCTGGGCAGCGCCGTCGTGCTCCCCGGAGTGGAGGCGGCCGAGCGCGCCGGGGTGCCCGC
CTTCCTGGAGACCTCCGCGCCCCGCAACCTCCCCTTCTACGAGCGGCTCGGCTTCACCGTCACCGCCGAC
GTCGAGGTGCCCGAAGGACCGCGCACCTGGTGCATGACCCGCAAGCCCGGTGCCTGAACGCGTTAAGTCG
ACAATCAACCTCTGGATTACAAAATTTGTGAAAGATTGACTGGTATTCTTAACTATGTTGCTCCTTTTAC
GCTATGTGGATACGCTGCTTTAATGCCTTTGTATCATGCTATTGCTTCCCGTATGGCTTTCATTTTCTCC
TCCTTGTATAAATCCTGGTTGCTGTCTCTTTATGAGGAGTTGTGGCCCGTTGTCAGGCAACGTGGCGTGG
TGTGCACTGTGTTTGCTGACGCAACCCCCACTGGTTGGGGCATTGCCACCACCTGTCAGCTCCTTTCCGG
GACTTTCGCTTTCCCCCTCCCTATTGCCACGGCGGAACTCATCGCCGCCTGCCTTGCCCGCTGCTGGACA
GGGGCTCGGCTGTTGGGCACTGACAATTCCGTGGTGTTGTCGGGGAAATCATCGTCCTTTCCTTGGCTGC
TCGCCTGTGTTGCCACCTGGATTCTGCGCGGGACGTCCTTCTGCTACGTCCCTTCGGCCCTCAATCCAGC
GGACCTTCCTTCCCGCGGCCTGCTGCCGGCTCTGCGGCCTCTTCCGCGTCTTCGCCTTCGCCCTCAGACG
AGTCGGATCTCCCTTTGGGCCGCCTCCCCGCGTCGACTTTAAGACCAATGACTTACAAGGCAGCTGTAGA
TCTTAGCCACTTTTTAAAAGAAAAGGGGGGACTGGAAGGGCTAATTCACTCCCAACGAAGACAAGATCTG
CTTTTTGCTTGTACTGGGTCTCTCTGGTTAGACCAGATCTGAGCCTGGGAGCTCTCTGGCTAACTAGGGA
ACCCACTGCTTAAGCCTCAATAAAGCTTGCCTTGAGTGCTTCAAGTAGTGTGTGCCCGTCTGTTGTGTGA
CTCTGGTAACTAGAGATCCCTCAGACCCTTTTAGTCAGTGTGGAAAATCTCTAGCAGTACGTATAGTAGT
TCATGTCATCTTATTATTCAGTATTTATAACTTGCAAAGAAATGAATATCAGAGAGTGAGAGGAACTTGT
TTATTGCAGCTTATAATGGTTACAAATAAAGCAATAGCATCACAAATTTCACAAATAAAGCATTTTTTTC
ACTGCATTCTAGTTGTGGTTTGTCCAAACTCATCAATGTATCTTATCATGTCTGGCTCTAGCTATCCCGC
CCCTAACTCCGCCCATCCCGCCCCTAACTCCGCCCAGTTCCGCCCATTCTCCGCCCCATGGCTGACTAAT
TTTTTTTATTTATGCAGAGGCCGAGGCCGCCTCGGCCTCTGAGCTATTCCAGAAGTAGTGAGGAGGCTTT
TTTGGAGGCCTAGGGACGTACCCAATTCGCCCTATAGTGAGTCGTATTACGCGCGCTCACTGGCCGTCGT
TTTACAACGTCGTGACTGGGAAAACCCTGGCGTTACCCAACTTAATCGCCTTGCAGCACATCCCCCTTTC
GCCAGCTGGCGTAATAGCGAAGAGGCCCGCACCGATCGCCCTTCCCAACAGTTGCGCAGCCTGAATGGCG
AATGGG
[124 nt withheld, positions 3367-3490]
C
[91 nt withheld, positions 3492-3582]
A
[49 nt withheld, positions 3584-3632]
CCTTTGACGTTGGAGTCCACGTTCTTT
[37 nt withheld, positions 3660-3696]
ACCCTATCTCGGTCTATTCTTTTGATTTATAAGGGATTTTGCCGATTTCGGCCTATTGGTTAAAAAATGA
GCTGATTTAACAAAAATTTAACGCGAATTTTAACAAAATATTAACGCTTACAATTTAGGTGGCACTTTTC
GGGGAAATGTGCGCGGAACCCCTATTTGTTTATTTTTCTAAATACATTCAAATATGTATCCGCTCATGAG
ACAATAACCCTGATAAATGCTTCAATAATATTGAAAAAGGAAGAGTATGAGTATTCAACATTTCCGTGTC
GCCCTTATTCCCTTTTTTGCGGCATTTTGCCTTCCTGTTTTTGCTCACCCAGAAACGCTGGTGAAAGTAA
AAGATGCTGAAGATCAGTTGGGTGCACGAGTGGGTTACATCGAACTGGATCTCAACAGCGGTAAGATCCT
TGAGAGTTTTCGCCCCGAAGAACGTTTTCCAATGATGAGCACTTTTAAAGTTCTGCTATGTGGCGCGGTA
TTATCCCGTATTGACGCCGGGCAAGAGCAACTCGGTCGCCGCATACACTATTCTCAGAATGACTTGGTTG
AGTACTCACCAGTCACAGAAAAGCATCTTACGGATGGCATGACAGTAAGAGAATTATGCAGTGCTGCCAT
AACCATGAGTGATAACACTGCGGCCAACTTACTTCTGACAACGATCGGAGGACCGAAGGAGCTAACCGCT
TTTTTGCACAACATGGGGGATCATGTAACTCGCCTTGATCGTTGGGAACCGGAGCTGAATGAAGCCATAC
CAAACGACGAGCGTGACACCACGATGCCTGTAGCAATGGCAACAACGTTGCGCAAACTATTAACTGGCGA
ACTACTTACTCTAGCTTCCCGGCAACAATTAATAGACTGGATGGAGGCGGATAAAGTTGCAGGACCACTT
CTGCGCTCGGCCCTTCCGGCTGGCTGGTTTATTGCTGATAAATCTGGAGCCGGTGAGCGTGGGTCTCGCG
GTATCATTGCAGCACTGGGGCCAGATGGTAAGCCCTCCCGTATCGTAGTTATCTACACGACGGGGAGTCA
GGCAACTATGGATGAACGAAATAGACAGATCGCTGAGATAGGTGCCTCACTGATTAAGCATTGGTAACTG
TCAGACCAAGTTTACTCATATATACTTTAGATTGATTTAAAACTTCATTTTTAATTTAAAAGGATCTAGG
TGAAGATCCTTTTTGATAATCTCATGACCAAAATCCCTTAACGTGAGTTTTCGTTCCACTGAGCGTCAGA
CCCCGTAGAAAAGATCAAAGGATCTTCTTGAGATCCTTTTTTTCTGCGCGTAATCTGCTGCTTGCAAACA
AAAAAACCACCGCTACCAGCGGTGGTTTGTTTGCCGGATCAAGAGCTACCAACTCTTTTTCCGAAGGTAA
CTGGCTTCAGCAGAGCGCAGATACCAAATACTGTTCTTCTAGTGTAGCCGTAGTTAGGCCACCACTTCAA
GAACTCTGTAGCACCGCCTACATACCTCGCTCTGCTAATCCTGTTACCAGTGGCTGCTGCCAGTGGCGAT
AAGTCGTGTCTTACCGGGTTGGACTCAAGACGATAGTTACCGGATAAGGCGCAGCGGTCGGGCTGAACGG
GGGGTTCGTGCACACAGCCCAGCTTGGAGCGAACGACCTACACCGAACTGAGATACCTACAGCGTGAGCT
ATGAGAAAGCGCCACGCTTCCCGAAGGGAGAAAGGCGGACAGGTATCCGGTAAGCGGCAGGGTCGGAACA
GGAGAGCGCACGAGGGAGCTTCCAGGGGGAAACGCCTGGTATCTTTATAGTCCTGTCGGGTTTCGCCACC
TCTGACTTGAGCGTCGATTTTTGTGATGCTCGTCAGGGGGGCGGAGCCTATGGAAAAACGCCAGCAACGC
GGCCTTTTTACGGTTCCTGGCCTTTTGCTGGCCTTTTGCTCACATGTTCTTTCCTGCGTTATCCCCTGAT
TCTGTGGATAACCGTATTACCGCCTTTGAGTGAGCTGATACCGCTCGCCGCAGCCGAACGACCGAGCGCA
GCGAGTCAGTGAGCGAGGAAGCGGAAGAGCGCCCAATACGCAAACCGCCTCTCCCCGCGCGTTGGCCGAT
TCATTAATGCAGCTGGCACGACAGGTTTCCCGACTGGAAAGCGGGCAGTGAGCGCAACGCAATTAATGTG
AGTTAGCTCACTCATTAGGCACCCCAGGCTTTACACTTTATGCTTCCGGCTCGTATGTTGTGTGGAATTG
TGAGCGGATAACAATTTCACACAGGAAACAGCTATGACCATGATTACGCCAAGCGCGCAATTAACCCTCA
CTAAAGGGAACAAAAGCTGGAGCTGCAAGCTTAATGTAGTCTTATGCAATACTCTTGTAGTCTTGCAACA
TGGTAACGATGAGTTAGCAACATGCCTTACAAGGAGAGAAAAAGCACCGTGCATGCCGATTGGTGGAAGT
AAGGTGGTACGATCGTGCCTTATTAGGAAGGCAACAGACGGGTCTGACATGGATTGGACGAACCACTGAA
TTGCCGCATTGCAGAGATATTGTATTTAAGTGCCTAGCTCGATACATAAACGGGTCTCTCTGGTTAGACC
AGATCTGAGCCTGGGAGCTCTCTGGCTAACTAGGGAACCCACTGCTTAAGCCTCAATAAAGCTTGCCTTG
AGTGCTTCAAGTAGTGTGTGCCCGTCTGTTGTGTGACTCTGGTAACTAGAGATCCCTCAGACCCTTTTAG
TCAGTGTGGAAAATCTCTAGCAGTGGCGCCCGAACAGGGACTTGAAAGCGAAAGGGAAACCAGAGGAGCT
CTCTCGACGCAGGACTCGGCTTGCTGAAGCGCGCACGGCAAGAGGCGAGGGGCGGCGACTGGTGAGTACG
CCAAAAATTTTGACTAGCGGAGGCTAGAAGGAGAGAGATGGGTGCGAGAGCGTCAGTATTAAGCGGGGGA
GAATTAGATCGCGATGGGAAAAAATTCGGTTAAGGCCAGGGGGAAAGAAAAAATATAAATTAAAACATAT
AGTATGGGCAAGCAGGGAGCTAGAACGATTCGCAGTTAATCCTGGCCTGTTAGAAACATCAGAAGGCTGT
AGACAAATACTGGGACAGCTACAACCATCCCTTCAGACAGGATCAGAAGAACTTAGATCATTATATAATA
CAGTAGCAACCCTCTATTGTGTGCATCAAAGGATAGAGATAAAAGACACCAAGGAAGCTTTAGACAAGAT
AGAGGAAGAGCAAAACAAAAGTAAGACCACCGCACAGCAAGCGGCCGCTGATCTTCAGACCTGGAGGAGG
AGATATGAGGGACAATTGGAGAAGTGAATTATATAAATATAAAGTAGTAAAAATTGAACCATTAGGAGTA
GCACCCACCAAGGCAAAGAGAAGAGTGGTGCAGAGAGAAAAAAGAGCAGTGGGAATAGGAGCTTTGTTCC
TTGGGTTCTTGGGAGCAGCAGGAAGCACTATGGGCGCAGCGTCAATGACGCTGACGGTACAGGCCAGACA
ATTATTGTCTGGTATAGTGCAGCAGCAGAACAATTTGCTGAGGGCTATTGAGGCGCAACAGCATCTGTTG
CAACTCACAGTCTGGGGCATCAAGCAGCTCCAGGCAAGAATCCTGGCTGTGGAAAGATACCTAAAGGATC
AACAGCTCCTGGGGATTTGGGGTTGCTCTGGAAAACTCATTTGCACCACTGCTGTGCCTTGGAATGCTAG
TTGGAGTAATAAATCTCTGGAACAGATTTGGAATCACACGACCTGGATGGAGTGGGACAGAGAAATTAAC
AATTACACAAGCTTAATACACTCCTTAATTGAAGAATCGCAAAACCAGCAAGAAAAGAATGAACAAGAAT
TATTGGAATTAGATAAATGGGCAAGTTTGTGGAATTGGTTTAACATAACAAATTGGCTGTGGTATATAAA
ATTATTCATAATGATAGTAGGAGGCTTGGTAGGTTTAAGAATAGTTTTTGCTGTACTTTCTATAGTGAAT
AGAGTTAGGCAGGGATATTCACCATTATCGTTTCAGACCCACCTCCCAACCCCGAGGGGACCCAGAGAGG
GCCTATTTCCCATGATTCCTTCATATTTGCATATACGATACAAGGCTGTTAGAGAGATAATTAGAATTAA
TTTGACTGTAAACACAAAGATATTAGTACAAAATACGTGACGTAGAAAGTAATAATTTCTTGGGTAGTTT
GCAGTTTTAAAATTATGTTTTAAAATGGACTATCATATGCTTACCGTAACTTGAAAGTATTTCGATTTCT
TGGCTTTATATATCTTGTGGAAAGGACGAAACACCGTGATGCTGGGCGATTACCGAGTTTTAGAGCTAGA
AATAGCAAGTTAAAATAAGGCTAGTCCGTTATCAACTTGAAAAAGTGGCACCGAGTCGGTGCTTTTTTAA
GCTTGGCGTAACTAGATCTTGAGACAAATGGCAGTATTCATCCACAATTTTAAAAGAAAAGGGGGGATTG
GGGGGTACAGTGCAGGGGAAAGAATAGTAGACATAATAGCAACAGACATACAAACTAAAGAATTACAAAA
ACAAATTACAAAAATTCAAAATTTTCGGGTTTATTACAGGGACAGCAGAGATCCACTTTGGCGCCGGCTC
GAGGGGG
