>Addgene plasmid #77768 | CSK gRNA (BRDN0001149071) | depositor partial sequence | sequence record 145228 | Target Sequence
TGATGCTGGGCGATTACCGA
