>Addgene plasmid #77768 | CSK gRNA (BRDN0001149071) | addgene partial sequence | sequence record 188379 | hU6-F
GTAGAAAGTAATAATTTCTTGGGTAGTTTGCAGTTTTAAAATTATGTTTTAAAATGGACTATCATATGCT
TACCGTAACTTGAAAGTATTTCGATTTCTTGGCTTTATATATCTTGTGGAAAGGACGAAACACCGTGATG
CTGGGCGATTACCGAGTTTTAGAGCTAGAAATAGCAAGTTAAAATAAGGCTAGTCCGTTATCAACTTGAA
AAAGTGGCACCGAGTCGGTGCTTTTTTAAGCTTGGCGTAACTAGATCTTGAGACAAATGGCAGTATTCAT
CCACAATTTTAAAAGAAAAGGGGGGATTGGGGGGTACAGTGCAGGGGAAAGAATAGTAGACATAATAGCA
ACAGACATACAAACTAAAGAATTACAAAAACAAATTACAAAAATTCAAAATTTTCGGGTTTATTACAGGG
ACAGCAGAGATCCACTTTGGCGCCGGCTCGAGGGGGCCCGGGTGCAAAGATGGATAAAGTTTTAAACAGA
GAGGAATCTTTGCAGCTAATGGACCTTCTAGGTCTTGAAAGGAGTGGGAATTGGCTCCGGTGCCCGTCAG
TGGGCAGAGC
